>Addgene plasmid #81633 | pDONR223_SNURF_p.M1I | addgene full sequence | sequence record 167445 | Addgene NGS Result
GGCAGTTCCCTACTCTCGCGTTAACGCTAGCATGGATGTTTTCCCAGTCACGACGTTGTAAAACGACGGC
CAGTCTTAAGCTCGGGCCCCAAATAATGATTTTATTTTGACTGATAGTGACCTGTTCGTTGCAACAAATT
GATGAGCAATGCTTTTTTATAATGCCAACTTTGTACAAAAAAGTTGGCACCATAGAGCGGGCAAGGGATC
GCTTACACCTGAGACGAACTACAGAACAGCACGTACCAGAGGTGGAAGTCCAAGTCAAACGCAGAAGGAC
TGCCTCACTGAGCAACCAAGAGTGTCAGTTGTACCCGAGGCGTTCTCAGCAGCAGCAAGTACCTGTGGTG
GATTTCCAGGCTGAACTGAGGCAGGCATTCTTAGCTGAGACACCAAGAGGTGGTTAATTGCCAACTTTCT
TGTACAAAGTTGGCATTATAAGAAAGCATTGCTTATCAATTTGTTGCAACGAACAGGTCACTATCAGTCA
AAATAAAATCATTATTTGCCATCCAGCTGATATCCCCTATAGTGAGTCGTATTACATGGTCATAGCTGTT
TCCTGGCAGCTCTGGCCCGTGTCTCAAAATCTCTGATGTTACATTGCACAAGATAAAAATATATCATCAT
GCCTCCTCTAGACCAGCCAGGACAGAAATGCCTCGACTTCGCTGCTACCCAAGGTTGCCGGGTGACGCAC
ACCGTGGAAACGGATGAAGGCACGAACCCAGTGGACATAAGCCTGTTCGGTTCGTAAGCTGTAATGCAAG
TAGCGTATGCGCTCACGCAACTGGTCCAGAACCTTGACCGAACGCAGCGGTGGTAACGGCGCAGTGGCGG
TTTTCATGGCTTGTTATGACTGTTTTTTTGGGGTACAGTCTATGCCTCGGGCATCCAAGCAGCAAGCGCG
TTACGCCGTGGGTCGATGTTTGATGTTATGGAGCAGCAACGATGTTACGCAGCAGGGCAGTCGCCCTAAA
ACAAAGTTAAACATTATGAGGGAAGCGGTGATCGCCGAAGTATCGACTCAACTATCAGAGGTAGTTGGCG
TCATCGAGCGCCATCTCGAACCGACGTTGCTGGCCGTACATTTGTACGGCTCCGCAGTGGATGGCGGCCT
GAAGCCACACAGTGATATTGATTTGCTGGTTACGGTGACCGTAAGGCTTGATGAAACAACGCGGCGAGCT
TTGATCAACGACCTTTTGGAAACTTCGGCTTCCCCTGGAGAGAGCGAGATTCTCCGCGCTGTAGAAGTCA
CCATTGTTGTGCACGACGACATCATTCCGTGGCGTTATCCAGCTAAGCGCGAACTGCAATTTGGAGAATG
GCAGCGCAATGACATTCTTGCAGGTATCTTCGAGCCAGCCACGATCGACATTGATCTGGCTATCTTGCTG
ACAAAAGCAAGAGAACATAGCGTTGCCTTGGTAGGTCCAGCGGCGGAGGAACTCTTTGATCCGGTTCCTG
AACAGGATCTATTTGAGGCGCTAAATGAAACCTTAACGCTATGGAACTCGCCGCCCGACTGGGCTGGCGA
TGAGCGAAATGTAGTGCTTACGTTGTCCCGCATTTGGTACAGCGCAGTAACCGGCAAAATCGCGCCGAAG
GATGTCGCTGCCGACTGGGCAATGGAGCGCCTGCCGGCCCAGTATCAGCCCGTCATACTTGAAGCTAGAC
AGGCTTATCTTGGACAAGAAGAAGATCGCTTGGCCTCGCGCGCAGATCAGTTGGAAGAATTTGTCCACTA
CGTGAAAGGCGAGATCACCAAGGTAGTCGGCAAATAACCCTCGAGCCACCCATGACCAAAATCCCTTAAC
GTGAGTTACGCGTCGTTCCACTGAGCGTCAGACCCCGTAGAAAAGATCAAAGGATCTTCTTGAGATCCTT
TTTTTCTGCGCGTAATCTGCTGCTTGCAAACAAAAAAACCACCGCTACCAGCGGTGGTTTGTTTGCCGGA
TCAAGAGCTACCAACTCTTTTTCCGAAGGTAACTGGCTTCAGCAGAGCGCAGATACCAAATACTGTTCTT
CTAGTGTAGCCGTAGTTAGGCCACCACTTCAAGAACTCTGTAGCACCGCCTACATACCTCGCTCTGCTAA
TCCTGTTACCAGTGGCTGCTGCCAGTGGCGATAAGTCGTGTCTTACCGGGTTGGACTCAAGACGATAGTT
ACCGGATAAGGCGCAGCGGTCGGGCTGAACGGGGGGTTCGTGCACACAGCCCAGCTTGGAGCGAACGACC
TACACCGAACTGAGATACCTACAGCGTGAGCTATGAGAAAGCGCCACGCTTCCCGAAGGGAGAAAGGCGG
ACAGGTATCCGGTAAGCGGCAGGGTCGGAACAGGAGAGCGCACGAGGGAGCTTCCAGGGGGAAACGCCTG
GTATCTTTATAGTCCTGTCGGGTTTCGCCACCTCTGACTTGAGCGTCGATTTTTGTGATGCTCGTCAGGG
GGGCGGAGCCTATGGAAAAACGCCAGCAACGCGGCCTTTTTACGGTTCCTGGCCTTTTGCTGGCCTTTTG
CTCACATGTTCTTTCCTGCGTTATCCCCTGATTCTGTGGATAACCGTATTACCGCCTTTGAGTGAGCTGA
TACCGCTCGCCGCAGCCGAACGACCGAGCGCAGCGAGTCAGTGAGCGAGGAAGCGGAAGAGCGCCCAATA
CGCAAACCGCCTCTCCCCGCGCGTTGGCCGATTCATTAATGCAGCTGGCACGACAGGTTTCCCGACTGGA
AAGCGGGCAGTGAGCGCAACGCAATTAATACGCGTACCGCTAGCCAGGAAGAGTTTGTAGAAACGCAAAA
AGGCCATCCGTCAGGATGGCCTTCTGCTTAGTTTGATGCCTGGCAGTTTATGGCGGGCGTCCTGCCCGCC
ACCCTCCGGGCCGTTGCTTCACAACGTTCAAATCCGCTCCCGGCGGATTTGTCCTACTCAGGAGAGCGTT
CACCGACAAACAACAGATAAAACGAAAGGCCCAGTCTTCCGACTGAGCCTTTCGTTTTATTTGATGCCT
Features (pLannotate 1.2.2; 12 found; start..end, strand, type, name):
     38..74      -  CDS            lacZα (fragment): LacZα fragment of β-galactosidase; lacZ fragment
     91..186     +  protein_bind   attL3: mutant version of attL; recombination site for the Gateway® LR reaction LR Clonase™
    192..404     +  CDS            SNURF: SNURF_HUMAN - Experimental evidence at protein level: Swiss-Prot protein existence level 1. From Homo sapiens (Human).
    412..507     -  protein_bind   attL3: mutant version of attL; recombination site for the Gateway® LR reaction LR Clonase™
    526..544     -  promoter       T7 promoter: promoter for bacteriophage T7 RNA polymerase
    734..757     +  promoter       Pc promoter (fragment): intI1 (promoter lies within the coding sequence); class 1 integron promoter
    933..989     +  CDS            GmR (fragment): gentamycin acetyltransferase; aacC1; confers resistance to gentamycin
    996..1787    +  CDS            SmR: aminoglycoside adenylyltransferase (Murphy, 1985); aadA; confers resistance to spectinomycin and streptomycin
   1880..2468    +  rep_origin     ori: high-copy-number ColE1/pMB1/pBR322/pUC origin of replication
   2651..2743    +  CDS            lacI (fragment): lac repressor; lacI; The lac repressor binds to the lac operator to inhibit transcription in E. coli. This inhibition can be relieved by adding lactose or isopropyl-β-D-thiogalactopyranoside (IPTG).
   2798..2825    -  terminator     rrnB T2 terminator: transcription terminator T2 from the E. coli rrnB gene
   2957..3000    +  terminator     rrnB T1 terminator: Escherichia coli rrnB; transcription terminator T1 from the E. coli rrnB gene
