[The description below was written by a language model from this plasmid's Addgene catalogue record and pLannotate feature annotations shown in this document.]
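Description:
pDONR223_SNURF_p.M1I is a Gateway entry clone built on the Invitrogen pDONR223 backbone and carrying a variant open reading frame of human SNURF. It belongs to the Target Accelerator Plasmid Collection. The sequenced plasmid is about 3 kb and is propagated in E. coli from a high-copy ColE1/pUC-type origin. Selection is with spectinomycin, conferred by the aadA aminoglycoside adenylyltransferase gene (SmR). That gene lies downstream of fragments of a class 1 integron Pc promoter and a gentamicin acetyltransferase gene, which appear to be remnants of the resistance cassette's origin. Short lacZα and lacI fragments and the rrnB T1 and T2 terminators are also annotated in the backbone; the terminators are elements that generally insulate a cloning region from read-through transcription.

The SNURF coding sequence is roughly 210 bp and is flanked on both sides by attL recombination sites. The automated annotation labels both as attL3. These sites allow the ORF to be moved into attR-containing destination vectors by an LR Clonase reaction. The insert carries the M1I substitution, which changes the initiator methionine codon and may therefore affect normal translation initiation, although the record does not comment on its functional consequence. The clone is in the "closed" configuration, with a stop codon immediately after the ORF, so it is unsuited to C-terminal fusions in destination vectors. No promoter drives the insert in this plasmid. A T7 promoter sits just outside one attL site, pointing back toward the insert, and M13 primer sites are used for sequence verification. The plasmid is a shuttle intermediate for building expression constructs to test rare cancer-associated variants functionally.
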