Addgene plasmid #81633: pDONR223_SNURF_p.M1I
Purpose: Gateway Donor vector containing SNURF ,part of the Target Accelerator Plasmid Collection.
Depositing lab: Jesse Boehm & William Hahn & David Root. Depositing organization: Broad Institute. Publication: Systematic Functional Interrogation of Rare Cancer Variants Identifies Oncogenic Alleles. Kim E, Ilic N, Shrestha Y, Zou L, Kamburov A, Zhu C, Yang X, Lubonja R, Tran N, Nguyen C, Lawrence MS, Piccioni F, Bagul M, Doench JG, Chouinard CR, Wu X, Hogstrom L, Natoli T, Tamayo P, Horn H, Corsello SM, Lage K, Root DE, Subramanian A, Golub TR, Getz G, Boehm JS, Hahn WC. Cancer Discov. 2016 Jul;6(7):714-26. doi: 10.1158/2159-8290.CD-16-0160. Epub 2016 May 4. PubMed 27147599.
Backbone
  Vector backbone: pDONR223
  Backbone manufacturer: Invitrogen
  Backbone size w/o insert (bp): 2790
  Vector type: Gateway Entry vector
Growth in bacteria
  Bacterial resistance: Spectinomycin, 50 μg/mL
  Growth temperature: 37°C
  Growth strain: DH5alpha
  Copy number: High Copy
Gene/Insert
  Gene/Insert name: SNURF
  Species: H. sapiens (human)
  Mutation: M1I
  GenBank ID: NM_005678.4
  Entrez Gene: SNURF
  Promoter: None
  Cloning method: Gateway Cloning
  Sequencing primers: 5′ M13pUC-fwd; 3′ M13-Rev
Terms and licenses: Academic/Nonprofit Terms; Industry Terms: Not Available to Industry
Depositor comments: Closed state: stop codon immediately follows insert
How to cite: pDONR223_SNURF_p.M1I was a gift from Jesse Boehm & William Hahn & David Root (Addgene plasmid # 81633 ; http://n2t.net/addgene:81633 ; RRID:Addgene_81633)
