>Addgene plasmid #81633 | pDONR223_SNURF_p.M1I | depositor partial sequence | sequence record 154952 | Insert sequence
ATAGAGCGGGCAAGGGATCGCTTACACCTGAGACGAACTACAGAACAGCACGTACCAGAGGTGGAAGTCC
AAGTCAAACGCAGAAGGACTGCCTCACTGAGCAACCAAGAGTGTCAGTTGTACCCGAGGCGTTCTCAGCA
GCAGCAAGTACCTGTGGTGGATTTCCAGGCTGAACTGAGGCAGGCATTCTTAGCTGAGACACCAAGAGGT
GGT
